>Addgene plasmid #157549 | pD649-HAsp-FSTL4-COMP5AP-AviTag-9xHis | depositor full sequence | sequence record 304207 | Full Sequence
TTTCAATATTATTGAAGCATTTATCAGGGTTATTGTCTCATGAGCGGATACATATTTGAATGTATTTAGA
AAAATAAACAAATAGGGGTCAGTGTTACAACCAATTAACCAATTCTGAACATTATCGCGAGCCCATTTAT
ACCTGAATATGGCTCATAACACCCCTTGCTCATGACCAAAATCCCTTAACGTGAGTTACGCGCGCGTCGT
TCCACTGAGCGTCAGACCCCGTAGAAAAGATCAAAGGATCTTCTTGAGATCCTTTTTTTCTGCGCGTAAT
CTGCTGCTTGCAAACAAAAAAACCACCGCTACCAGCGGTGGTTTGTTTGCCGGATCAAGAGCTACCAACT
CTTTTTCCGAAGGTAACTGGCTTCAGCAGAGCGCAGATACCAAATACTGTTCTTCTAGTGTAGCCGTAGT
TAGCCCACCACTTCAAGAACTCTGTAGCACCGCCTACATACCTCGCTCTGCTAATCCTGTTACCAGTGGC
TGCTGCCAGTGGCGATAAGTCGTGTCTTACCGGGTTGGACTCAAGACGATAGTTACCGGATAAGGCGCAG
CGGTCGGGCTGAACGGGGGGTTCGTGCACACAGCCCAGCTTGGAGCGAACGACCTACACCGAACTGAGAT
ACCTACAGCGTGAGCTATGAGAAAGCGCCACGCTTCCCGAAGGGAGAAAGGCGGACAGGTATCCGGTAAG
CGGCAGGGTCGGAACAGGAGAGCGCACGAGGGAGCTTCCAGGGGGAAACGCCTGGTATCTTTATAGTCCT
GTCGGGTTTCGCCACCTCTGACTTGAGCGTCGATTTTTGTGATGCTCGTCAGGGGGGCGGAGCCTATGGA
AAAACGCCAGCAACGCGGCCTTTTTACGGTTCCTGGCCTTTTGCTGGCCTTTTGCTCACATGTTCTTTCC
TGCGTTATCCCCTGATTCTGTGGATAACCGTATTACCGCCTTTGAGTGAGCTGATACCGCTCGCCGCAGC
CGAACGACCGAGCGCAGCGAGTCAGTGAGCGAGGAAGCGGAAGGCGAGAGTAGGGAACTGCCAGGCATCA
AACTAAGCAGAAGGCCCCTGACGGATGGCCTTTTTGCGTTTCTACAAACTCTTTCTGTGTTGTAAAACGA
CGGCCAGTCTTAAGCTCGGGCCCCCTGGGCGGTTCTGATAACGAGTAATCGTTAATCCGCAAATAACGTA
AAAACCCGCTTCGGCGGGTTTTTTTATGGGGGGAGTTTAGGGAAAGAGCATTTGTCAGAATATTTAAGGG
CGCCTGTCACTTTGCTTGATATATGAGAATTATTTAACCTTATAAATGAGAAAAAAGCAACGCACTTTAA
ATAAGATACGTTGCTTTTTCGATTGATGAACACCTATAATTAAACTATTCATCTATTATTTATGATTTTT
TGTATATACAATATTTCTAGTTTGTTAAAGAGAATTAAGAAAATAAATCTCGAAAATAATAAAGGGAAAA
TCAGTTTTTGATATCAAAATTATACATGTCAACGATAATACAAAATATAATACAAACTATAAGATGTTAT
CAGTATTTATTATCATTTAGAATAAATTTTGTGTCGCCCTTAATTGTGAGCGGATAACAATTACGAGCTT
CATGCACAGTGGCGTTGACTCAATATTGGCCATTAGCCATATTATTCATTGGTTATATAGCATAAATCAA
TATTGGCTATTGGCCATTGCATACGTTGTATCTATATCATAATATGTACATTTATATTGGCTCATGTCCA
ATATGACCGCCATGTTGGCATTGATTATTGACTAGTTATTAATAGTAATCAATTACGGGGTCATTAGTTC
ATAGCCCATATATGGAGTTCCGCGTTACATAACTTACGGTAAATGGCCCGCCTGGCTGACCGCCCAACGA
CCCCCGCCCATTGACGTCAATAATGACGTATGTTCCCATAGTAACGCCAATAGGGACTTTCCATTGACGT
CAATGGGTGGAGTATTTACGGTAAACTGCCCACTTGGCAGTACATCAAGTGTATCATATGCCAAGTACGC
CCCCTATTGACGTCAATGACGGTAAATGGCCCGCCTGGCATTATGCCCAGTACATGACCTTATGGGACTT
TCCTACTTGGCAGTACATCTACGTATTAGTCATCGCTATTACCATGGTGATGCGGTTTTGGCAGTACATC
AATGGGCGTGGATAGCGGTTTGACTCACGGGGATTTCCAAGTCTCCACCCCATTGACGTCAATGGGAGTT
TGTTTTGGCACCAAAATCAACGGGACTTTCCAAAATGTCGTAACAACTCCGCCCCATTGACGCAAATGGG
CGGTAGGCGTGTACGGTGGGAGGTCTATATAAGCAGAGCTCGTTTAGTGAACCGTCAGATCGCCTGGAGA
CGCCATCCACGCTGTTTTGACCTCCATAGAAGACACCGGGACCGATCCAGCCTCCGCGGCCGGGAACGGT
GCATTGGAACGCGGATTCCCCGTGCCAAGAGTGACGTAAGTACCGCCTATAGAGTCTATAGGCCCACCCC
CTTGGCTTCGTTAGAACGCGGCTACAATTAATACATAACCTTATGTATCATACACATACGATTTAGGTGA
CACTATAGAATAACATCCACTTTGCCTTTCTCTCCACAGGTGTCCACTCCCAGGTCCAACTGCACCTCGG
TTCTATCGAAAACGCGCCTGCTAGCGCCACCATGAAGACCATCATTGCCCTGAGCTACATCTTCTGCCTG
GTGTTCGCTGCGGCCGCCTGGATGGACCCTGGAACAAGTAGAGGACCTGATGTCGGCGTGGGAGAGTCTC
AGGCCGAGGAACCTAGAAGCTTCGAAGTGACCAGAAGAGAGGGCCTGAGCAGCCACAATGAGCTGCTGGC
CTCTTGCGGCAAGAAGTTCTGTAGCAGAGGCAGCAGATGCGTGCTGAGCAGAAAGACAGGCGAGCCTGAG
TGTCAGTGCCTGGAAGCCTGTAGACCTAGCTACGTGCCAGTGTGTGGCAGCGACGGCAGATTCTACGAGA
ACCACTGCAAACTGCACAGAGCCGCCTGTCTGCTGGGCAAGAGAATCACCGTGATCCACAGCAAGGACTG
CTTTCTGAAGGGCGATACCTGCACAATGGCCGGCTACGCCAGACTGAAAAACGTGCTGCTGGCACTGCAG
ACCAGACTGCAACCTCTGCAAGAGGGCGATAGTAGACAGGACCCCGCCAGCCAGAAAAGACTGCTGGTGG
AAAGCCTGTTCAGAGATCTGGACGCCGATGGCAATGGCCACCTGAGTTCATCTGAACTGGCCCAGCATGT
GCTGAAGAAGCAGGACCTGGACGAGGACCTGCTTGGCTGTTCTCCTGGCGACCTGCTGAGATTCGACGAC
TACAACAGCGACAGCAGCCTGACACTGCGCGAGTTCTACATGGCCTTTCAGGTGGTGCAGCTGTCTCTGG
CCCCTGAGGATAGAGTGTCTGTGACCACAGTGACCGTGGGCCTGTCTACAGTGCTGACATGTGCTGTGCA
TGGCGATCTGCGGCCTCCAATCATCTGGAAGAGAAACGGACTGACCCTGAACTTCCTGGACCTGGAAGAT
ATCAACGACTTCGGCGAGGACGACAGCCTGTACATCACCAAAGTGACCACCATCCACATGGGCAACTACA
CCTGTCACGCCTCTGGCCACGAGCAGCTGTTTCAGACTCACGTGCTGCAAGTGAACGTGCCACCTGTGAT
CAGAGTGTACCCCGAGAGCCAAGCTCAAGAACCTGGCGTGGCAGCCTCTCTGAGATGTCATGCCGAGGGC
ATCCCCATGCCTAGAATCACCTGGCTGAAGAACGGCGTGGACGTGTCCACACAGATGAGCAAACAACTGT
CCCTGCTGGCCAATGGCAGCGAGCTGCACATCAGCAGCGTCAGATATGAGGACACCGGCGCCTACACATG
TATCGCCAAGAATGAAGTGGGCGTCGACGAGGACATCAGCTCCCTGTTTATCGAGGACAGCGCCAGAAAG
ACCCTGGCCAACATCCTTTGGAGAGAAGAGGGACTGAGCGTGGGCAACATGTTCTACGTGTTCAGCGACG
ACGGCATCATCGTGATTCACCCCGTGGACTGCGAGATCCAGAGACACCTGAAGCCTACCGAGAAGATCTT
TATGAGCTACGAGGAAATCTGCCCGCAGAGAGAGAAGAACGCCACACAGCCTTGTCAGTGGGTGTCAGCC
GTGAATGTGCGGAACCGGTACATCTATGTGGCCCAGCCAGCTCTGAGTAGAGTGCTGGTGGTGGACATTC
AGGCCCAGAAGGTGCTGCAGTCTATCGGAGTTGATCCCCTGCCTGCCAAGCTGTCCTACGACAAGTCTCA
CGACCAAGTGTGGGTGCTGAGCTGGGGCGACGTTCACAAAAGCAGACCCAGCCTGCAAGTCATCACCGAG
GCCTCTACAGGACAGAGCCAGCACCTGATCAGAACCCCTTTTGCCGGCGTTGACGACTTCTTCATCCCTC
CTACCAACCTGATCATCAACCACATCCGCTTCGGCTTCATCTTCAACAAGAGCGACCCTGCCGTGCACAA
AGTGGATCTGGAAACCATGATGCCCCTGAAAACCATCGGCCTGCACCATCACGGATGCGTGCCACAGGCT
ATGGCCCATACACACCTCGGCGGCTACTTTTTCATCCAGTGCAGACAGGATAGCCCCGCCTCTGCTGCTA
GACAGCTTCTGGTGGATAGCGTGACCGATAGCGTGCTGGGACCTAATGGGGATGTGACCGGCACACCTCA
CACAAGCCCTGATGGCAGATTCATCGTGTCTGCCGCCGCTGATTCTCCCTGGCTGCATGTGCAAGAGATT
ACAGTGCGGGGCGAGATTCAGACCCTGTACGACCTGCAGATCAACAGCGGCATCAGCGACCTGGCCTTCC
AGAGAAGCTTCACCGAGAGCAACCAGTACAACATCTACGCCGCTCTGCACACCGAGCCTGACCTGCTGTT
TCTGGAACTGAGCACCGGCAAAGTGGGCATGCTGAAAAACCTGAAAGAGCCTCCTGCCGGACCTGCTCAA
CCTTGGGGAGGAACCCACAGAATCATGAGAGATAGCGGCCTGTTCGGCCAGTACCTGCTGACACCAGCCA
GAGAGAGCCTGTTCCTGATCAACGGCAGACAGAACACCCTGAGATGCGAGGTGTCCGGCATCAAAGGCGG
CACAACAGTCGTGTGGGTCGGAGAAGTTGGCGCGCCGGAAGATCAAGTTGATCCAAGATTGATTGATGGC
AAGGGCGGATCTCTGGAGGTGCTGTTCCAGGGACCAGGCGGAAGCGGCAATCCCGGCGGCGATCTGGCCC
CCCAGATGCTGCGCGAGCTGCAGGAGACCAATGCCGCCCTGCAGGACGTGCGCGAGCTGCTGCGCCACCG
CGTGAAGGAGATCACCTTCCTGAAGAACACCGTGATGGAGTGCGACGCCTGCGGTATGCAGCCCTCTAGA
GGCTCCGGCTCCATCATCCCAGTTGAGGAGGAGAACCCGGACTTCTGGAACCGCGAGGCAGCCGAGGCCC
TGGGTGCCGCCAAGAAGCTGCAGCCTGCACAGACAGCCGCCAAGAACCTCATCATCTTCCTGGGCGATGG
GATGGGGGTGTCTACGGTGACAGCTGCCAGGATCCTAAAAGGGCAGAAGAAGGACAAACTGGGGCCTGAG
ATACCCCTGGCCATGGACCGCTTCCCATATGTGGCTCTGTCCAAGACATACAATGTAGACAAACATGTGC
CAGACAGTGGAGCCACAGCCACGGCCTACCTGTGCGGGGTCAAGGGCAACTTCCAGACCATTGGCTTGAG
TGCAGCCGCCCGCTTTAACCAGTGCAACACGACACGCGGCAACGAGGTCATCTCCGTGATGAATCGGGCC
AAGAAAGCAGGGAAGTCAGTGGGAGTGGTAACCACCACACGAGTGCAGCACGCCTCGCCAGCCGGCACCT
ACGCCCACACGGTGAACCGCAACTGGTACTCGGACGCCGACGTGCCTGCCTCGGCCCGCCAGGAGGGGTG
CCAGGACATCGCTACGCAGCTCATCTCCAACATGGACATTGACGTGATCCTAGGTGGAGGCCGAAAGTAC
ATGTTTCGCATGGGAACCCCAGACCCTGAGTACCCAGATGACTACAGCCAAGGTGGGACCAGGCTGGACG
GGAAGAATCTGGTGCAGGAATGGCTGGCGAAGCGCCAGGGTGCCCGGTATGTGTGGAACCGCACTGAGCT
CATGCAGGCTTCCCTGGACCCGTCTGTGACCCATCTCATGGGTCTCTTTGAGCCTGGAGACATGAAATAC
GAGATCCACCGAGACTCCACACTGGACCCCTCCCTGATGGAGATGACAGAGGCTGCCCTGCGCCTGCTGA
GCAGGAACCCCCGCGGCTTCTTCCTCTTCGTGGAGGGTGGTCGCATCGACCATGGTCATCATGAAAGCAG
GGCTTACCGGGCACTGACTGAGACGATCATGTTCGACGACGCCATTGAGAGGGCGGGCCAGCTCACCAGC
GAGGAGGACACGCTGAGCCTCGTCACTGCCGACCACTCCCACGTCTTCTCCTTCGGAGGCTACCCCCTGC
GAGGGAGCTCCATCTTCGGGCTGGCCCCTGGCAAGGCCCGGGACAGGAAGGCCTACACGGTCCTCCTATA
CGGAAACGGTCCAGGCTATGTGCTCAAGGACGGCGCCCGGCCGGATGTTACCGAGAGCGAGAGCGGGAGC
CCCGAGTATCGGCAGCAGTCAGCAGTGCCCCTGGACGAAGAGACCCACGCAGGCGAGGACGTGGCGGTGT
TCGCGCGCGGCCCGCAGGCGCACCTGGTTCACGGCGTGCAGGAGCAGACCTTCATAGCGCACGTCATGGC
CTTCGCCGCCTGCCTGGAGCCCTACACCGCCTGCGACCTGGCGCCCCCCGCCGGCACCACCGACGCCGCG
CACCCGGGTGGCGGAGGACTGAACGACATCTTCGAGGCTCAGAAAATCGAATGGCACGAACATCACCATC
ACCATCACCATCACCATTAAGGCCGGCCTGTAGTCACTGGCACAACGCGTTACCCGGTAAGCCAATCGGG
TATACACGGTCGTCATACTGCAGACAGGGTTCTTCTACTTTGCAAGATAGTCTTGAGTAGTAAAATAAAT
AGATAGAGAAAATCAGCCTCGACTGTGCCTTCTAGTTGCCAGCCATCTGTTGTTTGCCCCTCCCCCGTGC
CTTCCTTGACCCTGGAAGGTGCCACTCCCACTGTCCTTTCCTAATAAAATGAGGAAATTGCATCACAACA
CTCAACCCTATCTCGGTCTATTCTTTTGATTTATAAGGGATTTTGCCGATTTCGGCCTATTGGTTAAAAA
ATGAGCTGATTTAACAAAAATTTAACGCGAATTAATTCTGTGGAATGTGTGTCAGTTAGGGTGTGGAAAG
TCCCCAGGCTCCCCAGCAGGCAGAAGTATGCAAAGCATGCATCTCAATTAGTCAGCAACCAGGTGTGGAA
AGTCCCCAGGCTCCCCAGCAGGCAGAAGTATGCAAAGCATGCATCTCAATTAGTCAGCAACCATAGTCCC
GCCCCTAACTCCGCCCATCCCGCCCCTAACTCCGCCCAGTTCCGCCCATTCTCCGCCCCATGGCTGACTA
ATTTTTTTTATTTATGCAGAGGCCGAGGCCGCCTCTGCCTCTGAGCTATTCCAGAAGTAGTGAGGAGGCT
TTTTTGGAGGCCTAGGCTTTTGCAAAAAGCTCCCGGGAGCTTGTATATCCATTTTCGGATCTGATCAGCA
CGTGTTGACAATTAATCATCGGCATAGTATATCGGCATAGTATAATACGACAAGGTGAGGAACTAAACCA
TGACCGAGTACAAGCCCACGGTGCGCCTCGCCACCCGCGACGACGTCCCCAGGGCCGTACGCACCCTCGC
CGCCGCGTTCGCCGACTACCCCGCCACGCGCCACACCGTCGATCCGGACCGCCACATCGAGCGGGTCACC
GAGCTGCAAGAACTCTTCCTCACGCGCGTCGGGCTCGACATCGGCAAGGTGTGGGTCGCGGACGACGGCG
CCGCGGTGGCGGTCTGGACCACGCCGGAGAGCGTCGAAGCGGGGGCGGTGTTCGCCGAGATCGGCCCGCG
CATGGCCGAGTTGAGCGGTTCCCGGCTGGCCGCGCAGCAACAGATGGAAGGCCTCCTGGCGCCGCACCGG
CCCAAGGAGCCCGCGTGGTTCCTGGCCACCGTCGGCGTCTCGCCCGACCACCAGGGCAAGGGTCTGGGCA
GCGCCGTCGTGCTCCCCGGAGTGGAGGCGGCCGAGCGCGCCGGGGTGCCCGCCTTCCTGGAGACATCCGC
GCCCCGCAACCTCCCCTTCTACGAGCGGCTCGGCTTCACCGTCACCGCCGACGTCGAGGTGCCCGAAGGA
CCGCGCACCTGGTGCATGACCCGCAAGCCCGGTGCCTGACACGTGCTACGAGATTTCGATTCCACCGCCG
CCTTCTATGAAAGGTTGGGCTTCGGAATCGTTTTCCGGGACGCCGGCTGGATGATCCTCCAGCGCGGGGA
TCTCATGCTGGAGTTCTTCGCCCACCCCAACTTGTTTATTGCAGCTTATAATGGTTACAAATAAAGCAAT
AGCATCACAAATTTCACAAATAAAGCATTTTTTTCACTGCATTCTAGTTGTGGTTTGTCCAAACTCATCA
ATGTATCTTATCATGTCTGTATACCGTCGACCTCTAGCTAGAGCTTGGCGTAATCATGGTCATTACCAAT
GCTTAATCAGTGAGGCACCTATCTCAGCGATCTGTCTATTTCGTTCATCCATAGTTGCCTGACTCCCCGT
CGTGTAGATAACTACGATACGGGAGGGCTTACCATCTGGCCCCAGCGCTGCGATGATACCGCGAGAACCA
CGCTCACCGGCTCCGGATTTATCAGCAATAAACCAGCCAGCCGGAAGGGCCGAGCGCAGAAGTGGTCCTG
CAACTTTATCCGCCTCCATCCAGTCTATTAATTGTTGCCGGGAAGCTAGAGTAAGTAGTTCGCCAGTTAA
TAGTTTGCGCAACGTTGTTGCCATCGCTACAGGCATCGTGGTGTCACGCTCGTCGTTTGGTATGGCTTCA
TTCAGCTCCGGTTCCCAACGATCAAGGCGAGTTACATGATCCCCCATGTTGTGCAAAAAAGCGGTTAGCT
CCTTCGGTCCTCCGATCGTTGTCAGAAGTAAGTTGGCCGCAGTGTTATCACTCATGGTTATGGCAGCACT
GCATAATTCTCTTACTGTCATGCCATCCGTAAGATGCTTTTCTGTGACTGGTGAGTACTCAACCAAGTCA
TTCTGAGAATAGTGTATGCGGCGACCGAGTTGCTCTTGCCCGGCGTCAATACGGGATAATACCGCGCCAC
ATAGCAGAACTTTAAAAGTGCTCATCATTGGAAAACGTTCTTCGGGGCGAAAACTCTCAAGGATCTTACC
GCTGTTGAGATCCAGTTCGATGTAACCCACTCGTGCACCCAACTGATCTTCAGCATCTTTTACTTTCACC
AGCGTTTCTGGGTGAGCAAAAACAGGAAGGCAAAATGCCGCAAAAAAGGGAATAAGGGCGACACGGAAAT
GTTGAATACTCATATTCTTCCTT
Features (pLannotate 1.2.2; 24 found; start..end, strand, type, name):
    119..143     -  CDS            KanR (fragment): aminoglycoside phosphotransferase; aph(3')-Ia; confers resistance to kanamycin
    254..842     +  rep_origin     ori: high-copy-number ColE1/pMB1/pBR322/pUC origin of replication
   1067..1084    +  terminator     rrnB T2 terminator (fragment): transcription terminator T2 from the E. coli rrnB gene
   1109..1128    -  CDS            lacZα (fragment): LacZα fragment of β-galactosidase; lacZ fragment
   1584..1600    +  protein_bind   lac operator: The lac repressor binds to the lac operator to inhibit transcription in E. coli. This inhibition can be relieved by adding lactose or isopropyl-β-D-thiogalactopyranoside (IPTG). lac repressor encoded by lacI
   1843..2146    +  enhancer       CMV enhancer: human cytomegalovirus immediate early enhancer
   2147..2350    +  promoter       CMV promoter: human cytomegalovirus (CMV) immediate early promoter
   2486..2529    +  intron         CMV intron (fragment): modified intron A from human cytomegalovirus
   2581..2599    +  promoter       SP6 promoter: promoter for bacteriophage SP6 RNA polymerase
   2603..2640    +  CDS            IgH signal sequence (fragment): signal sequence from the mouse immunoglobulin heavy chain variable region
   2737..5208    +  CDS            FSTL4: FSTL4_HUMAN - Also known as KIAA1061. Experimental evidence at transcript level: Swiss-Prot protein existence level 2. From Homo sapiens (Human).
   5305..5484    +  CDS            Comp (fragment): COMP_RAT - Experimental evidence at protein level: Swiss-Prot protein existence level 1. May play a role in the structural integrity of cartilage via its interaction with other extracellular matrix proteins such as the collagens and fibronectin. Can mediate the interaction of chondrocytes with the cartilage extracellular matrix through interaction with cell surface integrin receptors. Could play a role in the pathogenesis of osteoarthritis. Potent suppressor of apoptosis in both primary chondrocytes and transformed cells. Suppresses apoptosis by blocking the activation of caspase-3 and by indu
   5472..6924    +  CDS            SEAP (fragment): secreted alkaline phosphatase from human placenta The natural enzyme has a C-terminal transmembrane sequence that is replaced by a GPI anchor.
   6949..6990    +  CDS            AviTag™ (fragment): peptide tag that allows for enzymatic biotinylation
   6994..7017    +  CDS            8xHis: 8xHis affinity tag
   7163..7274    +  polyA_signal   bGH poly(A) signal: bovine growth hormone polyadenylation signal
   7275..7383    +  rep_origin     f1 ori (fragment): f1 bacteriophage origin of replication; arrow indicates direction of (+) strand synthesis
   7397..7726    +  promoter       SV40 promoter: SV40 enhancer and early promoter
   7774..7821    +  promoter       EM7 promoter: synthetic bacterial promoter&nbsp
   7840..8439    +  CDS            PuroR (fragment): puromycin N-acetyltransferase; pac from Streptomyces; confers resistance to puromycin
   8449..8574    +  CDS            ble (fragment): BLE_KLEPN - Experimental evidence at protein level: Swiss-Prot protein existence level 1. Binding protein with a strong affinity to the bleomycin family of antibiotics. Binds to CL990; an antimitotic-antibiotic compound. From Klebsiella pneumoniae.
   8569..8690    +  polyA_signal   SV40 poly(A) signal: SV40 polyadenylation signal
   8743..9603    -  CDS            AmpR: β-lactamase; bla; confers resistance to ampicillin, carbenicillin, and related antibiotics
   9606..89      -  promoter       AmpR promoter (fragment) (across the origin): bla
