[The description below was written by a language model from this plasmid's Addgene catalogue record and pLannotate feature annotations shown in this document.]
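Description:
pD649-HAsp-FSTL4-COMP5AP-AviTag-9xHis is a mammalian expression plasmid of about 9.6 kb, built on the pD649 backbone, for producing human FSTL4 as a secreted, pentamerised reporter fusion. It is maintained in E. coli as a high-copy plasmid through a ColE1/pUC-type origin and selected with ampicillin via the β-lactamase gene. The annotation also shows an SV40 early promoter/EM7 promoter cassette driving a puromycin N-acetyltransferase coding sequence with an SV40 polyadenylation signal. This could in principle allow puromycin selection in mammalian cells, although the record does not mention that use. Short kanamycin-resistance, lacZα, ble and f1 ori fragments appear to be backbone remnants.

The expression unit uses the CMV enhancer and immediate-early promoter, followed by a fragment of CMV intron A and an SP6 promoter, which would allow in vitro transcription and serves as a sequencing primer site. The "HAsp" in the name implies a leader peptide for secretion; the automated annotation only partially matches this region to an immunoglobulin heavy-chain signal sequence. The FSTL4 insert, cloned between retained NotI and AscI sites, is fused at its C terminus to a coiled-coil segment of rat cartilage oligomeric matrix protein, which drives pentamer assembly. Human placental alkaline phosphatase follows, then an AviTag for enzymatic biotinylation and a polyhistidine tag (9xHis by name, annotated as 8xHis), with a bGH polyadenylation signal ending the transcript.

High-avidity, enzymatically detectable fusions of this kind serve as soluble "prey" probes in extracellular binding screens, consistent with the associated study mapping interactions among human IgSF cell-surface and secreted proteins. The depositor notes that some plasmids in this collection may carry an IS4-like transposase insertion upstream of the CMV promoter; no such element is annotated here.
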