Addgene plasmid #157549: pD649-HAsp-FSTL4-COMP5AP-AviTag-9xHis
Purpose: Mammalian expression of secreted protein fused to COMP5AP-AviTag-9xHis.
Depositing lab: Chris Garcia. Depositing organization: Stanford University. Publication: A Human IgSF Cell-Surface Interactome Reveals a Complex Network of Protein-Protein Interactions. Wojtowicz WM, Vielmetter J, Fernandes RA, Siepe DH, Eastman CL, Chisholm GB, Cox S, Klock H, Anderson PW, Rue SM, Miller JJ, Glaser SM, Bragstad ML, Vance J, Lam AW, Lesley SA, Zinn K, Garcia KC. Cell. 2020 Aug 20;182(4):1027-1043.e17. doi: 10.1016/j.cell.2020.07.025. PubMed 32822567.
Backbone
  Vector backbone: pD649
  Backbone size w/o insert (bp): 7153
  Vector type: Mammalian Expression
Growth in bacteria
  Bacterial resistance: Ampicillin, 100 μg/mL
  Growth temperature: 37°C
  Growth strain: DH5alpha
  Copy number: High Copy
Gene/Insert
  Gene/Insert name: FSTL4
  Species: H. sapiens (human)
  Insert size (bp): 2460
  Entrez Gene: FSTL4
  Promoter: CMV/SP6
  Tag / fusion protein: COMP5AP-AviTag-9xHis (C terminal on backbone)
  Cloning method: Restriction Enzyme; 5′ cloning site GCGGCCGC (not destroyed); 3′ cloning site GGCGCGCC (not destroyed)
  Sequencing primers: 5′ ATTTAGGTGACACTATAG; 3′ CGTCGCACTCCATCACGGTG
Resource information
  A portion of this plasmid was derived from a plasmid made by: synthesis by ThermoFisher
Terms and licenses: Academic/Nonprofit Terms; Industry Terms: Not Available to Industry
Depositor comments: Some plasmids in this collection may have an IS4-like element ISVsa5 family transposase upstream of the CMV promoter.
How to cite: pD649-HAsp-FSTL4-COMP5AP-AviTag-9xHis was a gift from Chris Garcia (Addgene plasmid # 157549 ; http://n2t.net/addgene:157549 ; RRID:Addgene_157549)
