>Addgene plasmid #157549 | pD649-HAsp-FSTL4-COMP5AP-AviTag-9xHis | depositor partial sequence | sequence record 304208 | insert (secreted protein)
TGGATGGACCCTGGAACAAGTAGAGGACCTGATGTCGGCGTGGGAGAGTCTCAGGCCGAGGAACCTAGAA
GCTTCGAAGTGACCAGAAGAGAGGGCCTGAGCAGCCACAATGAGCTGCTGGCCTCTTGCGGCAAGAAGTT
CTGTAGCAGAGGCAGCAGATGCGTGCTGAGCAGAAAGACAGGCGAGCCTGAGTGTCAGTGCCTGGAAGCC
TGTAGACCTAGCTACGTGCCAGTGTGTGGCAGCGACGGCAGATTCTACGAGAACCACTGCAAACTGCACA
GAGCCGCCTGTCTGCTGGGCAAGAGAATCACCGTGATCCACAGCAAGGACTGCTTTCTGAAGGGCGATAC
CTGCACAATGGCCGGCTACGCCAGACTGAAAAACGTGCTGCTGGCACTGCAGACCAGACTGCAACCTCTG
CAAGAGGGCGATAGTAGACAGGACCCCGCCAGCCAGAAAAGACTGCTGGTGGAAAGCCTGTTCAGAGATC
TGGACGCCGATGGCAATGGCCACCTGAGTTCATCTGAACTGGCCCAGCATGTGCTGAAGAAGCAGGACCT
GGACGAGGACCTGCTTGGCTGTTCTCCTGGCGACCTGCTGAGATTCGACGACTACAACAGCGACAGCAGC
CTGACACTGCGCGAGTTCTACATGGCCTTTCAGGTGGTGCAGCTGTCTCTGGCCCCTGAGGATAGAGTGT
CTGTGACCACAGTGACCGTGGGCCTGTCTACAGTGCTGACATGTGCTGTGCATGGCGATCTGCGGCCTCC
AATCATCTGGAAGAGAAACGGACTGACCCTGAACTTCCTGGACCTGGAAGATATCAACGACTTCGGCGAG
GACGACAGCCTGTACATCACCAAAGTGACCACCATCCACATGGGCAACTACACCTGTCACGCCTCTGGCC
ACGAGCAGCTGTTTCAGACTCACGTGCTGCAAGTGAACGTGCCACCTGTGATCAGAGTGTACCCCGAGAG
CCAAGCTCAAGAACCTGGCGTGGCAGCCTCTCTGAGATGTCATGCCGAGGGCATCCCCATGCCTAGAATC
ACCTGGCTGAAGAACGGCGTGGACGTGTCCACACAGATGAGCAAACAACTGTCCCTGCTGGCCAATGGCA
GCGAGCTGCACATCAGCAGCGTCAGATATGAGGACACCGGCGCCTACACATGTATCGCCAAGAATGAAGT
GGGCGTCGACGAGGACATCAGCTCCCTGTTTATCGAGGACAGCGCCAGAAAGACCCTGGCCAACATCCTT
TGGAGAGAAGAGGGACTGAGCGTGGGCAACATGTTCTACGTGTTCAGCGACGACGGCATCATCGTGATTC
ACCCCGTGGACTGCGAGATCCAGAGACACCTGAAGCCTACCGAGAAGATCTTTATGAGCTACGAGGAAAT
CTGCCCGCAGAGAGAGAAGAACGCCACACAGCCTTGTCAGTGGGTGTCAGCCGTGAATGTGCGGAACCGG
TACATCTATGTGGCCCAGCCAGCTCTGAGTAGAGTGCTGGTGGTGGACATTCAGGCCCAGAAGGTGCTGC
AGTCTATCGGAGTTGATCCCCTGCCTGCCAAGCTGTCCTACGACAAGTCTCACGACCAAGTGTGGGTGCT
GAGCTGGGGCGACGTTCACAAAAGCAGACCCAGCCTGCAAGTCATCACCGAGGCCTCTACAGGACAGAGC
CAGCACCTGATCAGAACCCCTTTTGCCGGCGTTGACGACTTCTTCATCCCTCCTACCAACCTGATCATCA
ACCACATCCGCTTCGGCTTCATCTTCAACAAGAGCGACCCTGCCGTGCACAAAGTGGATCTGGAAACCAT
GATGCCCCTGAAAACCATCGGCCTGCACCATCACGGATGCGTGCCACAGGCTATGGCCCATACACACCTC
GGCGGCTACTTTTTCATCCAGTGCAGACAGGATAGCCCCGCCTCTGCTGCTAGACAGCTTCTGGTGGATA
GCGTGACCGATAGCGTGCTGGGACCTAATGGGGATGTGACCGGCACACCTCACACAAGCCCTGATGGCAG
ATTCATCGTGTCTGCCGCCGCTGATTCTCCCTGGCTGCATGTGCAAGAGATTACAGTGCGGGGCGAGATT
CAGACCCTGTACGACCTGCAGATCAACAGCGGCATCAGCGACCTGGCCTTCCAGAGAAGCTTCACCGAGA
GCAACCAGTACAACATCTACGCCGCTCTGCACACCGAGCCTGACCTGCTGTTTCTGGAACTGAGCACCGG
CAAAGTGGGCATGCTGAAAAACCTGAAAGAGCCTCCTGCCGGACCTGCTCAACCTTGGGGAGGAACCCAC
AGAATCATGAGAGATAGCGGCCTGTTCGGCCAGTACCTGCTGACACCAGCCAGAGAGAGCCTGTTCCTGA
TCAACGGCAGACAGAACACCCTGAGATGCGAGGTGTCCGGCATCAAAGGCGGCACAACAGTCGTGTGGGT
CGGAGAAGTT
